Addgene plasmid #132516: pTOX-donor
Purpose: CRISPR donor plasmid to create GFP fusion proteins
Depositing lab: Kevin White. Depositing organization: University of Chicago.
Backbone
  Vector backbone: pUC19
  Vector type: CRISPR
Growth in bacteria
  Bacterial resistance: Ampicillin and Kanamycin, 100 & 50 μg/mL
  Growth temperature: 37°C
  Growth strain: TOP10
  Copy number: High Copy
Gene/Insert
  Gene/Insert name: TOX
  Species: H. sapiens (human)
  Mutation: none
  Entrez Gene: TOX (a.k.a. TOX1)
  Tag / fusion protein: GFP (C terminal on backbone)
  Cloning method: Gibson Cloning
Terms and licenses: Academic/Nonprofit Terms; Industry Terms: Not Available to Industry
Depositor comments: Cloning source: SK-N-SH
How to cite: pTOX-donor was a gift from Kevin White (Addgene plasmid # 132516 ; http://n2t.net/addgene:132516 ; RRID:Addgene_132516)
