[The description below was written by a language model from this plasmid's Addgene catalogue record and pLannotate feature annotations shown in this document.]
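Description:
pTOX-donor is a homology-directed repair donor plasmid built on the high-copy pUC19 backbone, intended for CRISPR-mediated knock-in of a GFP tag at the endogenous human TOX locus. It replicates in E. coli from the pUC/ColE1-type origin and carries the β-lactamase gene with its own promoter. The record lists dual selection with ampicillin and kanamycin, the latter consistent with the Tn5 NeoR/KanR gene in the insert. Remnants of the pUC19 lac region (lac promoter and operator, CAP site, lacZα and MCS fragments) flank the cloned cassette.

The payload was assembled by Gibson cloning, with the TOX genomic sequence sourced from SK-N-SH cells. The annotation detects a short fragment of TOX coding sequence upstream of the tag cassette, which fits a 5′ homology arm ending in the last coding portion of the gene, so that the tag is fused at the C terminus as the catalogue states. Downstream lie a short match to a composite TEV/His-type tag, an S-Tag and EGFP, followed by an EMCV IRES2 and NeoR/KanR. After correct integration, this arrangement would be expected to yield a TOX–tag–EGFP fusion from the native promoter, with the IRES allowing translation of the neomycin resistance protein from the same transcript, so that edited cells could be enriched with G418. No separate mammalian promoter is annotated for the cassette. About 1 kb of unannotated sequence follows the resistance gene and about 0.5 kb precedes the TOX fragment; these are presumably the rest of the homology arms, though the record does not define them. No guide RNA or Cas9 component is annotated, so these would have to be supplied separately. TOX is a transcriptional regulator, and the tagged allele would suit localisation or affinity-based studies of the endogenous protein.
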