Features (pLannotate 1.2.2; 17 found; start..end, strand, type, name):
      1..21      +  misc_feature   MCS (fragment): pUC18/19 multiple cloning site
     58..74      -  protein_bind   lac operator: The lac repressor binds to the lac operator to inhibit transcription in E. coli. This inhibition can be relieved by adding lactose or isopropyl-β-D-thiogalactopyranoside (IPTG). lac repressor encoded by lacI
     82..112     -  promoter       lac promoter: promoter for the E. coli lac operon
    127..148     -  protein_bind   CAP binding site: CAP binding activates transcription in the presence of cAMP. E. coli catabolite activator protein
    161..253     -  CDS            lacI (fragment): lac repressor; lacI; The lac repressor binds to the lac operator to inhibit transcription in E. coli. This inhibition can be relieved by adding lactose or isopropyl-β-D-thiogalactopyranoside (IPTG).
    436..1024    -  rep_origin     ori: high-copy-number ColE1/pMB1/pBR322/pUC origin of replication
   1195..2055    -  CDS            AmpR: β-lactamase; bla; confers resistance to ampicillin, carbenicillin, and related antibiotics
   2056..2160    -  promoter       AmpR promoter: bla
   2255..2290    +  CDS            rop (fragment): Rop protein, which maintains plasmids at low copy number; rop
   2392..2491    +  misc_feature   bom (fragment): basis of mobility region from pBR322
   2497..2654    -  CDS            lacZα (fragment): LacZα fragment of β-galactosidase; lacZ fragment
   3178..3333    +  CDS            TOX (fragment): TOX_HUMAN - Also known as KIAA0808. Experimental evidence at protein level: Swiss-Prot protein existence level 1. Transcriptional regulator with a major role in neural stem cell commitment and corticogenesis as well as in lymphoid cell development and lymphoid tissue organogenesis (By similarity). Binds to GC-rich DNA sequences in the proximity of transcription start sites and may alter chromatin structure, modifying access of transcription factors to DNA. During cortical development, controls the neural stem cell pool by inhibiting the switch from proliferative to differentiating progenitors.
   3721..3741    +  CDS            capTEV™ (fragment): composite tag for in vivo biotinylation, TEV protease cleavage, and 6xHis tagging
   3755..3799    +  CDS            S-Tag: affinity and epitope tag derived from pancreatic ribonuclease A
   3890..4609    +  CDS            EGFP: the original enhanced GFP (Yang et al., 1996) mammalian codon-optimized
   4647..5232    +  misc_feature   IRES2: internal ribosome entry site (IRES) of the encephalomyocarditis virus (EMCV)
   5314..6117    +  CDS            NeoR/KanR: aminoglycoside phosphotransferase from Tn5; aph(3')-II (or nptII); confers resistance to neomycin, kanamycin, and G418 (Geneticin®)
>Addgene plasmid #132516 | pTOX-donor | addgene full sequence | sequence record 274812 | Addgene NGS Result
GACCTGCAGGCATGCAAGCTTGGCGTAATCATGGTCATAGCTGTTTCCTGTGTGAAATTGTTATCCGCTC
ACAATTCCACACAACATACGAGCCGGAAGCATAAAGTGTAAAGCCTGGGGTGCCTAATGAGTGAGCTAAC
TCACATTAATTGCGTTGCGCTCACTGCCCGCTTTCCAGTCGGGAAACCTGTCGTGCCAGCTGCATTAATG
AATCGGCCAACGCGCGGGGAGAGGCGGTTTGCGTATTGGGCGCTCTTCCGCTTCCTCGCTCACTGACTCG
CTGCGCTCGGTCGTTCGGCTGCGGCGAGCGGTATCAGCTCACTCAAAGGCGGTAATACGGTTATCCACAG
AATCAGGGGATAACGCAGGAAAGAACATGTGAGCAAAAGGCCAGCAAAAGGCCAGGAACCGTAAAAAGGC
CGCGTTGCTGGCGTTTTTCCATAGGCTCCGCCCCCCTGACGAGCATCACAAAAATCGACGCTCAAGTCAG
AGGTGGCGAAACCCGACAGGACTATAAAGATACCAGGCGTTTCCCCCTGGAAGCTCCCTCGTGCGCTCTC
CTGTTCCGACCCTGCCGCTTACCGGATACCTGTCCGCCTTTCTCCCTTCGGGAAGCGTGGCGCTTTCTCA
TAGCTCACGCTGTAGGTATCTCAGTTCGGTGTAGGTCGTTCGCTCCAAGCTGGGCTGTGTGCACGAACCC
CCCGTTCAGCCCGACCGCTGCGCCTTATCCGGTAACTATCGTCTTGAGTCCAACCCGGTAAGACACGACT
TATCGCCACTGGCAGCAGCCACTGGTAACAGGATTAGCAGAGCGAGGTATGTAGGCGGTGCTACAGAGTT
CTTGAAGTGGTGGCCTAACTACGGCTACACTAGAAGAACAGTATTTGGTATCTGCGCTCTGCTGAAGCCA
GTTACCTTCGGAAAAAGAGTTGGTAGCTCTTGATCCGGCAAACAAACCACCGCTGGTAGCGGTGGTTTTT
TTGTTTGCAAGCAGCAGATTACGCGCAGAAAAAAAGGATCTCAAGAAGATCCTTTGATCTTTTCTACGGG
GTCTGACGCTCAGTGGAACGAAAACTCACGTTAAGGGATTTTGGTCATGAGATTATCAAAAAGGATCTTC
ACCTAGATCCTTTTAAATTAAAAATGAAGTTTTAAATCAATCTAAAGTATATATGAGTAAACTTGGTCTG
ACAGTTACCAATGCTTAATCAGTGAGGCACCTATCTCAGCGATCTGTCTATTTCGTTCATCCATAGTTGC
CTGACTCCCCGTCGTGTAGATAACTACGATACGGGAGGGCTTACCATCTGGCCCCAGTGCTGCAATGATA
CCGCGAGACCCACGCTCACCGGCTCCAGATTTATCAGCAATAAACCAGCCAGCCGGAAGGGCCGAGCGCA
GAAGTGGTCCTGCAACTTTATCCGCCTCCATCCAGTCTATTAATTGTTGCCGGGAAGCTAGAGTAAGTAG
TTCGCCAGTTAATAGTTTGCGCAACGTTGTTGCCATTGCTACAGGCATCGTGGTGTCACGCTCGTCGTTT
GGTATGGCTTCATTCAGCTCCGGTTCCCAACGATCAAGGCGAGTTACATGATCCCCCATGTTGTGCAAAA
AAGCGGTTAGCTCCTTCGGTCCTCCGATCGTTGTCAGAAGTAAGTTGGCCGCAGTGTTATCACTCATGGT
TATGGCAGCACTGCATAATTCTCTTACTGTCATGCCATCCGTAAGATGCTTTTCTGTGACTGGTGAGTAC
TCAACCAAGTCATTCTGAGAATAGTGTATGCGGCGACCGAGTTGCTCTTGCCCGGCGTCAATACGGGATA
ATACCGCGCCACATAGCAGAACTTTAAAAGTGCTCATCATTGGAAAACGTTCTTCGGGGCGAAAACTCTC
AAGGATCTTACCGCTGTTGAGATCCAGTTCGATGTAACCCACTCGTGCACCCAACTGATCTTCAGCATCT
TTTACTTTCACCAGCGTTTCTGGGTGAGCAAAAACAGGAAGGCAAAATGCCGCAAAAAAGGGAATAAGGG
CGACACGGAAATGTTGAATACTCATACTCTTCCTTTTTCAATATTATTGAAGCATTTATCAGGGTTATTG
TCTCATGAGCGGATACATATTTGAATGTATTTAGAAAAATAAACAAATAGGGGTTCCGCGCACATTTCCC
CGAAAAGTGCCACCTGACGTCTAAGAAACCATTATTATCATGACATTAACCTATAAAAATAGGCGTATCA
CGAGGCCCTTTCGTCTCGCGCGTTTCGGTGATGACGGTGAAAACCTCTGACACATGCAGCTCCCGGAGAC
GGTCACAGCTTGTCTGTAAGCGGATGCCGGGAGCAGACAAGCCCGTCAGGGCGCGTCAGCGGGTGTTGGC
GGGTGTCGGGGCTGGCTTAACTATGCGGCATCAGAGCAGATTGTACTGAGAGTGCACCATATGCGGTGTG
AAATACCGCACAGATGCGTAAGGAGAAAATACCGCATCAGGCGCCATTCGCCATTCAGGCTGCGCAACTG
TTGGGAAGGGCGATCGGTGCGGGCCTCTTCGCTATTACGCCAGCTGGCGAAAGGGGGATGTGCTGCAAGG
CGATTAAGTTGGGTAACGCCAGGGTTTTCCCAGTCACGACGTTGTAAAACGACGGCCAGTGAATTCGAGC
TCGGTACCCAAGAAGCAGATGGTCCCTTTGTGACTGAATGAAGAAAAAGAGGTTTGAGAACAATATGTGA
ATAGGTGTAGTCTAATAAAACACTCAGCCACCTGCTGCCTGAATCCTTCAAAAAAGATTCTGTTGCATAT
TCTGGGGATTAACTATTAATGTATCCTTAGGTTTGATAGAAAACATAAACTTTGAGGGGTTTAGGCCCTC
TTCTCCCTTTGTTTTGATTGAGTTGGCTCCTCTATATTTGAAATTGTTTCTCAATTCAATTTATCTGCTC
AAGGGTATAATTAAAGGTTTTCTGACTCATGGCTAAATGAAGGAAAGGTAAGAAGAATGGACTTGTGGGC
ATTTCTTTTCTACCTTTGTTTTAAATTTTCTGGGCTCTTCCGACAGGCTTGCCCTTGCAGAGACAGAAGC
AAGAGGCCTAGTGTGTCTGCAAAGAATGAATAAATATTTAGGTGCTTTTCTTCTTAAAATGCATTTTGAT
CCTTATTTGCGGACTTGCTTTCCCTTTCAGGGATTTACTCTTCAACCCGACTATCAGACTATTATCAATC
CTACATCTACAGCTGCACAAGTTGTCACCCAGGCAATGGAGTATGTGCGTTCGGGGTGCAGAAATCCTCC
CCCACAACCGGTGGACTGGAATAACGACTACTGCAGTAGTGGGTAAGCGGCCGGTCATCGCCACCTGGTG
GTGGACAGCGCTCATAGCATGCATATCGTCCCTAGTTGATCGTTTTCTTGTTTCCAAAAACATGATCCGG
GATAGTTTCACGTTCATGAAGGCAGAAGACACCAGAAATTGTTAAGCAGTCTTCTAGCTCTTCCAAGAAT
AAATGCCTTTAGCTCACTTCTCACTTCAGATGTAGGTTAACTAATTGCAGTTTCCCAGTGAACAGCTCAA
GCTGGAGCAAATAATTCAAAGACATCCATCCCCCCATTGTCACCTGTAGCACAGGTTGTCCTGTAACAAG
GAACTGTCTTTTTTCTCTTCCTACAGGGGCATGCAGAGGGACAAAGCACTGTACCTTACTGGGATTCCAA
CTACTGCAAGCGAGAATCTTTATTTTCAGGGCGCCGCCAAATTCAAAGAAACCGCTGCTGCTAAATTCGA
ACGCCAGCACATGGACAGCGGAGGTGGAGGTTCGAGCGGTCCCTCGGGTTCGTCGAGCCTGGAAGTTCTG
TTCCAGGGGCCCCTGTCGTCGAGCGGTCCCTCGGGTTCGATGGTGAGCAAAGGCGAGGAGCTGTTCACCG
GGGTGGTGCCCATCCTGGTCGAGCTGGACGGCGACGTAAACGGCCACAAGTTCAGCGTGTCCGGCGAGGG
CGAGGGCGATGCCACCTACGGCAAGCTGACCCTGAAGTTCATCTGCACCACCGGCAAGCTGCCCGTGCCC
TGGCCCACCCTCGTGACCACCCTGACCTACGGCGTGCAGTGCTTCAGCCGCTACCCCGACCACATGAAGC
AGCACGACTTCTTCAAGTCCGCCATGCCCGAAGGCTACGTCCAGGAGCGCACCATCTTCTTCAAGGACGA
CGGCAACTACAAGACCCGCGCCGAGGTGAAGTTCGAGGGCGACACCCTGGTGAACCGCATCGAGCTGAAG
GGCATCGACTTCAAGGAGGACGGCAACATCCTGGGGCACAAGCTGGAGTACAACTACAACAGCCACAACG
TCTATATCATGGCCGACAAGCAGAAGAACGGCATCAAGGTGAACTTCAAGATCCGCCACAACATCGAGGA
CGGCAGCGTGCAGCTCGCCGACCACTACCAGCAGAACACCCCCATCGGCGACGGCCCCGTGCTGCTGCCC
GACAACCACTACCTGAGCACCCAGTCCGCCCTGAGCAAAGACCCCAACGAGAAGCGCGATCACATGGTCC
TTAAGGAGTTCGTGACCGCCGCCGGGATCACTCTCGGCATGGACGAGCTGTACAAGTAATGATCTAGAGT
CGAGTTAATTAAGAATTCCGCCCCCCCCCCTCTCCCTCCCCCCCCCTAACGTTACTGGCCGAAGCCGCTT
GGAATAAGGCCGGTGTGCGTTTGTCTATATGTTATTTTCCACCATATTGCCGTCTTTTGGCAATGTGAGG
GCCCGGAAACCTGGCCCTGTCTTCTTGACGAGCATTCCTAGGGGTCTTTCCCCTCTCGCCAAAGGAATGC
AGGGTCTGTTGAATGTCGTGAAGGAAGCAGTTCCTCTGGAAGCTTCTTGAAGACAAACAACGTCTGTAGC
GACCCTTTGCAGGCAGCGGAACCCCCCACCTGGCGACAGGTGCCTCTGCGGCCAAAAGCCACGTGTATAA
GATACACCTGCAAAGGCGGCACAACCCCAGTGCCACGTTGTGAGTTGGATAGTTGTGGAAAGAGTCAAAT
GGCTCTCCTCAAGCGTATTCAACAAGGGGCTGAAGGATGCCCAGAAGGTACCCCATTGTATGGGATCTGA
TCTGGGGCCTCGGTGCACATGCTTTACATGTGTTTAGTCGAGGTTAAAAAAACGTCTAGGCCCCCCGAAC
CACGGGGACGTGGTTTTCCTTTGAAAAACACGATGATAATATGGCCACAACCTGTTACATTGCACAAGAT
AAAAATATATCATCACGAACAGTAAAACTGTCTGCTTACATAAACAGTAATACAAGGGGTGTTATGGGAT
CGGCCATTGAACAAGATGGATTGCACGCAGGTTCTCCGGCCGCTTGGGTGGAGAGGCTATTCGGCTATGA
CTGGGCACAACAGACAATCGGCTGCTCTGATGCCGCCGTGTTCCGGCTGTCAGCGCAGGGGCGCCCGGTT
CTTTTTGTCAAGACCGACCTGTCCGGTGCCCTGAATGAACTGCAGGACGAGGCAGCGCGGCTATCGTGGC
TGGCCACGACGGGCGTTCCTTGCGCAGCTGTGCTCGACGTTGTCACTGAAGCGGGAAGGGACTGGCTGCT
ATTGGGCGAAGTGCCGGGGCAGGATCTCCTGTCATCTCACCTTGCTCCTGCCGAGAAAGTATCCATCATG
GCTGATGCAATGCGGCGGCTGCATACGCTTGATCCGGCTACCTGCCCATTCGACCACCAAGCGAAACATC
GCATCGAGCGAGCACGTACTCGGATGGAAGCCGGTCTTGTCGATCAGGATGATCTGGACGAAGAGCATCA
GGGGCTCGCGCCAGCCGAACTGTTCGCCAGGCTCAAGGCGCGCATGCCCGACGGCGAGGATCTCGTCGTG
ACCCATGGCGATGCCTGCTTGCCGAATATCATGGTGGAAAATGGCCGCTTTTCTGGATTCATCGACTGTG
GCCGGCTGGGTGTGGCGGACCGCTATCAGGACATAGCGTTGGCTACCCGTGATATTGCTGAAGAGCTTGG
CGGCGAATGGGCTGACCGCTTCCTCGTGCTTTACGGTATCGCCGCTCCCGATTCGCAGCGCATCGCCTTC
TATCGCCTTCTTGACGAGTTCTTCTGAGTCGAATCTGAACACCTCTTCTTTCCACTGAGGAATTCAGGGA
AGTGTTTTCACCATGGATTGCTTTGTACAGTCAAGGCAGTTCTCCATTTTATTAGAAAATACAAGTTGCT
AAGCACTTAGGACCATTTGAGCTTGTGGGTCACCCACTCTGGAAGAAATAGTCATGCTTCTTTATTATTT
TTTTAATCCTTTATGGACATTGTTTTTCTTCTTCCCTGAAGGAAATTTGGACCATTCAGATTTTATGTCG
GTTTTTTGCTGTGAAGTGCTGCGCTCTAGTAACTGCCTTAGCAACTGTAGATGTCTCGGATAAAAGTCCT
GGATTTTCCATTGGTTTTCATAATGGGTGTTTATATGAAACTACTAAAGACTTTTTAAATGGCTTGATGT
AGCAGTCATAGCAAGTTTGTAAATAGCATCTATGTTACACTCTCCTAGAGTATAAAATGTGAATGTTTTT
GTAGCTAAATTGTAATTGAAACTGGCTCATTCCAGTTTATTGATTTCACAATAGGGGTTAAATTGGCAAA
CATTCATATTTTTACTTCATTTTTAAAACAACTGACTGATAGTTCTATATTTTCAAAATATTTGAAAATA
AAAAGTATTCCCAAGTGATTTTAATTTAAAAACAAATTGGCTTTGTCTCATTGATCAGACAAAAAGAAAC
TAGTATTAAGGGAAGCGCAAACACATTTATTTTGTACTGCAGAAAAATTGCTTTTTTGTATCACTTTTTG
TGTAATGGTTAGTAAATGTCATTTAAGTCCTTTTATGTATAAAACTGCCAAATGCTTACCTGGTATTTTA
TTAGATGCAGAAACAGATTGGAAACAGCTAAATTACAACTTTTACATATGGCTCTGTCTTATTGTTTCTT
CATACTGTGTCTGTATTTAATCTTTTTTTATGGAACCTGTTGCGCCTATTTATGAAATAATAAATATAGG
TGTTTGTAAGTAAATTTGTTAGTATTTGAAAGAGGTTTCTTTGATGTTTTAACTTTTGCTGGCA
